Addgene plasmid #11330: pRL-TK let7 G
Depositing lab: Phil Sharp. Depositing organization: Massachusetts Institute of Technology. Publication: Specificity of microRNA target selection in translational repression. Doench JG, Sharp PA. Genes Dev. 2004 Mar 1. 18(5):504-11. 10.1101/gad.1184404 PubMed 15014042.
Backbone
  Vector backbone: pRL-TK
  Backbone manufacturer: Promega
  Backbone size w/o insert (bp): 4045
  Vector type: Luciferase
Growth in bacteria
  Bacterial resistance: Ampicillin, 100 μg/mL
  Growth temperature: 37°C
  Growth strain: DH5alpha
  Copy number: High Copy
Gene/Insert
  Gene/Insert name: 2 binding sites for let-7a miRNA
  Mutation: Mutation G from figure 4A of paper.
  Tag / fusion protein: Rr-luc (N terminal on backbone)
  Cloning method: Restriction Enzyme; 5′ cloning site See comment (unknown if destroyed); 3′ cloning site See comment (unknown if destroyed)
  Sequencing primers: 5′ Don't know
Terms and licenses: Academic/Nonprofit Terms; Industry Terms: Not Available to Industry
Depositor comments: 2 let-7a sites were inserted into the XbaI site in the 3' UTR of the pRL-TK plasmid.
How to cite: pRL-TK let7 G was a gift from Phil Sharp (Addgene plasmid # 11330 ; http://n2t.net/addgene:11330 ; RRID:Addgene_11330)
