[The description below was written by a language model from this plasmid's Addgene catalogue record.]
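Description:
pRL-TK let7 G is a Renilla luciferase reporter plasmid built on the commercial pRL-TK backbone (about 4 kb without the insert) and designed to measure microRNA-mediated repression in transfected mammalian cells. It is propagated in E. coli as a high-copy plasmid under ampicillin selection. The record includes no feature table. From general knowledge of pRL-TK, the Renilla reniformis luciferase coding sequence in this backbone is driven by the herpes simplex virus thymidine kinase promoter, which gives modest constitutive expression, and is followed by a polyadenylation signal.

The insert consists of two binding sites for the let-7a miRNA, cloned into the XbaI site in the 3' UTR downstream of the luciferase open reading frame. The catalogue lists Rr-luc as an N-terminal "tag", but the sites are in untranslated sequence. They act as regulatory elements on the luciferase mRNA rather than forming a protein fusion. This version carries "mutation G", a variant of the target sites defined in a figure of the associated publication. The record does not say which nucleotides are changed, or whether the XbaI site survived cloning.

The plasmid appears to belong to a series of site variants made to examine how miRNA–target pairing determines translational repression. When let-7a engages the 3' UTR sites, Renilla luciferase output falls. Comparing the signal from this mutant with other binding-site variants, typically after normalisation to a co-transfected firefly luciferase control, shows how the altered pairing affects target recognition and repression.
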