>Addgene plasmid #11330 | pRL-TK let7 G | addgene partial sequence | sequence record 50700 | Rluc-F 5'-ccaggattcttttccaatgc-3'
CAGAGTTTCCTAATCTGAATTTGTCAAAGTAAAAGGTCTTCATTTTTCGCAAGAAGATGCACCTGATGAA
ATGGGAAAATATATCAAATCGTTCGTTGAGCGAGTTCTCAAAAATGAACAATAATTCTAGAAAGTTTTCA
CAAAGCTAACAGGTACCTCGAGAACTATACAACGTCTATCTCACCGGAACTATACAACGTCTATCTCAAC
TAGTGTACCAAGTTTTCACAAAGCTAACACCGGATCGCGGGCCCTAGAGCGGCCGCTTCGAGCAGACATG
ATAAGATACATTGATGAGTTTGGACAAACCACAACTAGAATGCAGTGAAAAAAATGCTTTATTTGTGAAA
TTTGTGATGCTATTGCTTTATTTGTAACCATTATAAGCTGCAATAAACAAGTTAACAACAACAATTGCAT
TCATTTTATGTTTCAGGTTCAGGGGGAGGTGTGGGAGGTTTTTTAAAGCAAGTAAAACCTCTACAAATGT
GGTAAAATCGATAAGGATCCAGGTGGCACTTTTCGGGGAAATGTGCGCGGAACCCCTATTTGTTTATTTT
TCTAAATACATTCAAATATGTATCCGCTCATGAGACAATAACCCTGATAAATGCTTCAATAATATTGAAA
AAGGAAGAGTATGAGTATTCAACATTTCCGTGTCGCCCTTATTCCCTTTTTTGCGGCATTTTGCCTTCCT
GTTTTTGCTCACCCAGAAACGCTGGTGAAAGTAAAAGATGCTGAAGATCAGTTGGGTGCACGAGTGGGTT
ACATCGAACTGGATCTCAACAGCGGTAAGATCCTTGAGAGTTTTCGCCCGAGACGTTCCATGTGACCTTT
AAGTCGCAGGG
